Addgene plasmid #27753: pUT1163-HQ858707
Depositing lab: John Gray & Erich Grotewold. Depositing organization: University of Toledo. Publication: The Maize TFome--development of a transcription factor open reading frame collection for functional genomics. Burdo B, Gray J, Goetting-Minesky MP, Wittler B, Hunt M, Li T, Velliquette D, Thomas J, Gentzel I, dos Santos Brito M, Mejia-Guerra MK, Connolly LN, Qaisi D, Li W, Casas MI, Doseff AI, Grotewold E. Plant J. 2014 Oct;80(2):356-66. doi: 10.1111/tpj.12623. Epub 2014 Aug 26. PubMed 25053252.
Backbone
  Vector backbone: pENTR/D
  Backbone manufacturer: Invitrogen
  Backbone size w/o insert (bp): 2580
  Vector type: Entry vector
Growth in bacteria
  Bacterial resistance: Kanamycin, 50 μg/mL
  Growth temperature: 37°C
  Growth strain: DH5alpha
  Growth instructions: E. coli TOP10
  Copy number: Low Copy
Gene/Insert
  Gene/Insert name: bZIP transcription factor from DV507461
  Species: Zea mays
  Insert size (bp): 1281
  GenBank ID: HQ858707
  Cloning method: Restriction Enzyme
  Sequencing primers: 5′ M13 For; 3′ M13 Rev
Terms and licenses: Academic/Nonprofit Terms; Industry Terms: Not Available to Industry
Depositor comments: This CDS was amplified using PCR from a full length cDNA template from the Maize Full-length cDNA Project (www.maizecdna.org) and the PCR product included the stop codon. The PCR product was cloned into a Gateway pENTR/D vector. Further information on this gene may be obtained at www.grassius.org using the GenBank number. (The second half of the plasmid name is the GenBank Number for the sequence of the insert)
How to cite: pUT1163-HQ858707 was a gift from John Gray & Erich Grotewold (Addgene plasmid # 27753 ; http://n2t.net/addgene:27753 ; RRID:Addgene_27753)
