[The description below was written by a language model from this plasmid's Addgene catalogue record and pLannotate feature annotations shown in this document.]
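Description:
pUT1163-HQ858707 is a Gateway entry clone built on the Invitrogen pENTR/D backbone, carrying the coding sequence of a maize (Zea mays) bZIP transcription factor as part of a maize transcription factor ORF collection. It is a bacterial propagation plasmid with no expression function of its own. It is maintained in E. coli through a ColE1/pUC-type origin and selected with kanamycin via the aph(3')-Ia (KanR) gene. The catalogue lists it as low copy, although the annotated origin is of a type usually described as high copy.

The insert sits between attL1 and attL2, the recombination sites used in the Gateway LR reaction, so the ORF can be moved in a single step into any attR-containing destination vector for expression in plants, yeast, bacteria or in vitro systems. According to the depositor, the CDS was PCR-amplified from a full-length cDNA template and retains its native stop codon. This makes it suitable for untagged or N-terminally tagged expression, but not for C-terminal fusions. Automated annotation matches part of the insert to rice RF2b, a bZIP factor linked to vascular development, which is consistent with the stated gene family but reflects homology rather than identity.

The catalogue gives an insert size of 1281 bp, whereas the interval between the att sites in the 3,687 nt sequence record is somewhat shorter. The record does not explain this difference. Backbone elements include rrnB T1 and T2 terminators upstream of attL1, which shield the insert from read-through transcription, and a T7 promoter beyond attL2 facing back towards the insert. Short lacI and lacZα fragments are also annotated and appear to be vector remnants. No promoter positioned to drive sense expression of the ORF is annotated.
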