Features (pLannotate 1.2.2; 10 found; start..end, strand, type, name):
      1..100     +  protein_bind   attL1: mutant version of attL; recombination site for the Gateway® LR reaction LR Clonase™
    193..936     +  CDS            RF2b (fragment): RF2B_ORYSJ - Experimental evidence at protein level: Swiss-Prot protein existence level 1. Transcription factor probably involved in vascular development and shoot tissue organization. Binds to the DNA sequence 5'-CCGAGTGTGCCCCTGG-3' present in the promoter region Box II of the phloem-specific rice tungro bacilliform virus (RTBV) promoter. May regulate tissue-specific expression of the RTBV promoter and virus replication. From Oryza sativa subsp. japonica (Rice).
   1244..1343    -  protein_bind   attL2: mutant version of attL; recombination site for the Gateway® LR reaction LR Clonase™
   1361..1379    -  promoter       T7 promoter: promoter for bacteriophage T7 RNA polymerase
   1513..2322    +  CDS            KanR: aminoglycoside phosphotransferase; aph(3')-Ia; confers resistance to kanamycin in bacteria or G418 (Geneticin®) in eukaryotes
   2469..3057    +  rep_origin     ori: high-copy-number ColE1/pMB1/pBR322/pUC origin of replication
   3240..3332    +  CDS            lacI (fragment): lac repressor; lacI; The lac repressor binds to the lac operator to inhibit transcription in E. coli. This inhibition can be relieved by adding lactose or isopropyl-β-D-thiogalactopyranoside (IPTG).
   3387..3414    -  terminator     rrnB T2 terminator: transcription terminator T2 from the E. coli rrnB gene
   3546..3589    +  terminator     rrnB T1 terminator: Escherichia coli rrnB; transcription terminator T1 from the E. coli rrnB gene
   3636..3672    -  CDS            lacZα (fragment): LacZα fragment of β-galactosidase; lacZ fragment
>Addgene plasmid #27753 | pUT1163-HQ858707 | depositor full sequence | sequence record 13057 | Author sequence
CAAATAATGATTTTATTTTGACTGATAGTGACCTGTTCGTTGCAACAAATTGATGAGCAATGCTTTTTTA
TAATGCCAACTTTGTACAAAAAAGCAGGCTCCGCGGCCGCCCCCTTCACCATGGACTCGACCCCTCCCAC
GGACCCGGCGGCCTCCTGCTTGGCCTCCGCCTCTGCGGCGGTGGCATCGGGGGACGTCGCCGCGATGCTG
CCGGACTCGCCGCCGCGGCGTGGGGCGGGCCACCGCCGCGCACAGTCGGAGATCCTCCTCGGCGGCGCCG
CGCTCCCCGACGACCTCACCTTCGACGCGGACCTCGGCGTTGTCGGGGAGGCCTGCGTGGCCGGCGACGA
GGATGAGGAGGATGACGACGACGACGAGGAAGGGGTCGGCGGCGCTGGCGGCAGCCGGATGTTCGAGATG
TTCCTCGAGAACGGTGGCAAGCTCCCAGGACCGCCGGAGCCGTCGGCGCATCCGCATTCGACGCCGCCGC
GGCCACGGCACCATCACAGCATGTCTATGGATGGGTCCACGTCTTTGTTTGGTTCCGCCGCCGCCGGGAC
GCCTGGGAGGTCGGGCGCTGATGCCAAGAAGGCTATTTCCGACGCTAAGCTCGCCGAGCTCGCGCTTGTT
GACCCCAAACGTGCCAAGAGGATTTTGGCAAACCGCCAGTCAGCTGCTAGGTCGAAAGAAAGAAAGATGC
GCTACATTGCGGAGCTTGAAAGGAAAGTACAGACTCTCCAATTAGAAGCAACTACACTATCAGCTCAGCT
GGCCATGTTGCAGCGAGATACGACTGGTATGACAAGTGAGAATAGTGATCTGAAGATACGTGTGCAGACA
ATGGAGCAGCAGGTTCAGCTGCAGGACGCTCTGAACGACAGGCTAAGAGACGAGATTCAGCAGCTGAAGG
TTGCAACAGGACAGGTAAACGCCAGCATTGGAAAAACAGGAAACTCTGGTATGTCATCATTTGGAGGTAA
TCCACAAAGTTACCAGCGTAGCCATATACAGTCTCTTCTGGCTGCTCAGCACCTGCAGCGGCTCCGGATC
CACTCCCAACATCAGCAACAGCAGACGCATTTTCAGCAGCAGCAGCAGCCGCAGCCGCAGCTGCTGCTGC
AGGAGGCGCATCCATTTCCGGTGGACCTAAAGATGAGAGGATTTTCTCTGTCATCACATGCTCAGAACGC
AGGTGCATCAGACAGCCATGCTGCCAAGAGCGAACCCAAGGGTGGGCGCGCCGACCCAGCTTTCTTGTAC
AAAGTTGGCATTATAAGAAAGCATTGCTTATCAATTTGTTGCAACGAACAGGTCACTATCAGTCAAAATA
AAATCATTATTTGCCATCCAGCTGATATCCCCTATAGTGAGTCGTATTACATGGTCATAGCTGTTTCCTG
GCAGCTCTGGCCCGTGTCTCAAAATCTCTGATGTTACATTGCACAAGATAAAAATATATCATCATGAACA
ATAAAACTGTCTGCTTACATAAACAGTAATACAAGGGGTGTTATGAGCCATATTCAACGGGAAACGTCGA
GGCCGCGATTAAATTCCAACATGGATGCTGATTTATATGGGTATAAATGGGCTCGCGATAATGTCGGGCA
ATCAGGTGCGACAATCTATCGCTTGTATGGGAAGCCCGATGCGCCAGAGTTGTTTCTGAAACATGGCAAA
GGTAGCGTTGCCAATGATGTTACAGATGAGATGGTCAGACTAAACTGGCTGACGGAATTTATGCCTCTTC
CGACCATCAAGCATTTTATCCGTACTCCTGATGATGCATGGTTACTCACCACTGCGATCCCCGGAAAAAC
AGCATTCCAGGTATTAGAAGAATATCCTGATTCAGGTGAAAATATTGTTGATGCGCTGGCAGTGTTCCTG
CGCCGGTTGCATTCGATTCCTGTTTGTAATTGTCCTTTTAACAGCGATCGCGTATTTCGTCTCGCTCAGG
CGCAATCACGAATGAATAACGGTTTGGTTGATGCGAGTGATTTTGATGACGAGCGTAATGGCTGGCCTGT
TGAACAAGTCTGGAAAGAAATGCATAAACTTTTGCCATTCTCACCGGATTCAGTCGTCACTCATGGTGAT
TTCTCACTTGATAACCTTATTTTTGACGAGGGGAAATTAATAGGTTGTATTGATGTTGGACGAGTCGGAA
TCGCAGACCGATACCAGGATCTTGCCATCCTATGGAACTGCCTCGGTGAGTTTTCTCCTTCATTACAGAA
ACGGCTTTTTCAAAAATATGGTATTGATAATCCTGATATGAATAAATTGCAGTTTCATTTGATGCTCGAT
GAGTTTTTCTAATCAGAATTGGTTAATTGGTTGTAACACTGGCAGAGCATTACGCTGACTTGACGGGACG
GCGCAAGCTCATGACCAAAATCCCTTAACGTGAGTTACGCGTCGTTCCACTGAGCGTCAGACCCCGTAGA
AAAGATCAAAGGATCTTCTTGAGATCCTTTTTTTCTGCGCGTAATCTGCTGCTTGCAAACAAAAAAACCA
CCGCTACCAGCGGTGGTTTGTTTGCCGGATCAAGAGCTACCAACTCTTTTTCCGAAGGTAACTGGCTTCA
GCAGAGCGCAGATACCAAATACTGTCCTTCTAGTGTAGCCGTAGTTAGGCCACCACTTCAAGAACTCTGT
AGCACCGCCTACATACCTCGCTCTGCTAATCCTGTTACCAGTGGCTGCTGCCAGTGGCGATAAGTCGTGT
CTTACCGGGTTGGACTCAAGACGATAGTTACCGGATAAGGCGCAGCGGTCGGGCTGAACGGGGGGTTCGT
GCACACAGCCCAGCTTGGAGCGAACGACCTACACCGAACTGAGATACCTACAGCGTGAGCATTGAGAAAG
CGCCACGCTTCCCGAAGGGAGAAAGGCGGACAGGTATCCGGTAAGCGGCAGGGTCGGAACAGGAGAGCGC
ACGAGGGAGCTTCCAGGGGGAAACGCCTGGTATCTTTATAGTCCTGTCGGGTTTCGCCACCTCTGACTTG
AGCGTCGATTTTTGTGATGCTCGTCAGGGGGGCGGAGCCTATGGAAAAACGCCAGCAACGCGGCCTTTTT
ACGGTTCCTGGCCTTTTGCTGGCCTTTTGCTCACATGTTCTTTCCTGCGTTATCCCCTGATTCTGTGGAT
AACCGTATTACCGCCTTTGAGTGAGCTGATACCGCTCGCCGCAGCCGAACGACCGAGCGCAGCGAGTCAG
TGAGCGAGGAAGCGGAAGAGCGCCCAATACGCAAACCGCCTCTCCCCGCGCGTTGGCCGATTCATTAATG
CAGCTGGCACGACAGGTTTCCCGACTGGAAAGCGGGCAGTGAGCGCAACGCAATTAATACGCGTACCGCT
AGCCAGGAAGAGTTTGTAGAAACGCAAAAAGGCCATCCGTCAGGATGGCCTTCTGCTTAGTTTGATGCCT
GGCAGTTTATGGCGGGCGTCCTGCCCGCCACCCTCCGGGCCGTTGCTTCACAACGTTCAAATCCGCTCCC
GGCGGATTTGTCCTACTCAGGAGAGCGTTCACCGACAAACAACAGATAAAACGAAAGGCCCAGTCTTCCG
ACTGAGCCTTTCGTTTTATTTGATGCCTGGCAGTTCCCTACTCTCGCGTTAACGCTAGCATGGATGTTTT
CCCAGTCACGACGTTGTAAAACGACGGCCAGTCTTAAGCTCGGGCCC
