>Addgene plasmid #27753 | pUT1163-HQ858707 | addgene partial sequence | sequence record 34079 | 27753 with M13pUC-fwd
CCAATAATGATTTTATTTTGACTGATAGTGACCTGTTCGTTGCAACAAATTGATGAGCAATGCTTTTTTA
TAATGCCAACTTTGTACAAAAAAGCAGGCTCCGCGGCCGCCCCCTTCACCATGGACTCGACCCCTCCCAC
GGACCCGGCGGCCTCCTGCTTGGCCTCCGCCTCTGCGGCGGTGGCATCGGGGGACGTCGCCGCGATGCTG
CCGGACTCGCCGCCGCGGCGTGGGGCGGGCCACCGCCGCGCACAGTCGGAGATCCTCCTCGGCGGCGCCG
CGCTCCCCGACGACCTCACCTTCGACGCGGACCTCGGCGTTGTCGGGGAGGCCTGCGTGGCCGGCGACGA
GGATGAGGAGGATGACGACGACGACGAGGAAGGGGTCGGCGGCGCTGGCGGCAGCCGGATGTTCGAGATG
TTCCTCGAGAACGGTGGCAAGCTCCCAGGACCGCCGGAGCCGTCGGCGCATCCGCATTCGACGCCGCCGC
GGCCACGGCACCATCACAGCATGTCTATGGATGGGTCCACGTCTTTGTTTGGTTCCGCCGCCGCCGGGAC
GCCTGGGAGGTCGGGCGCTGATGCCAAGAAGGCTATTTCCGACGCTAAGCTCGCCGAGCTCGCGCTTGTT
GACCCCAAACGTGCCAAGAGGATTTTGGCAAACCGCCAGTCAGCTGCTAGGTCGAAAGAAAGAAAGATGC
GCTACATTGCGGAGCTTGAAAGGAAAGTACAGACTCTCCAATTAGAAGCAACTACACTATCAGCTCAGCT
GGCCATGTTGCAGCGAGATACGACTGGTATGACAAGTGAGAATAGTGATCTGAAGATACGTGTGCAGACA
ATGGAGCAG
